>Addgene plasmid #76977 | FGFRL1 gRNA (BRDN0001147067) | addgene full sequence | sequence record 186876 | Addgene Assembled Sequence
CCCGGGTGCAAAGATGGATAAAGTTTTAAACAGAGAGGAATCTTTGCAGCTAATGGACCTTCTAGGTCTT
GAAAGGAGTGGGAATTGGCTCCGGTGCCCGTCAGTGGGCAGAGCGCACATCGCCCACAGTCCCCGAGAAG
TTGGGGGGAGGGGTCGGCAATTGATCCGGTGCCTAGAGAAGGTGGCGCGGGGTAAACTGGGAAAGTGATG
TCGTGTACTGGCTCCGCCTTTTTCCCGAGGGTGGGGGAGAACCGTATATAAGTGCAGTAGTCGCCGTGAA
CGTTCTTTTTCGCAACGGGTTTGCCGCCAGAACACAGGTAAGTGCCGTGTGTGGTTCCCGCGGGCCTGGC
CTCTTTACGGGTTATGGCCCTTGCGTGCCTTGAATTACTTCCACCTGGCTGCAGTACGTGATTCTTGATC
CCGAGCTTCGGGTTGGAAGTGGGTGGGAGAGTTCGAGGCCTTGCGCTTAAGGAGCCCCTTCGCCTCGTGC
TTGAGTTGAGGCCTGGCCTGGGCGCTGGGGCCGCCGCGTGCGAATCTGGTGGCACCTTCGCGCCTGTCTC
GCTGCTTTCGATAAGTCTCTAGCCATTTAAAATTTTTGATGACCTGCTGCGACGCTTTTTTTCTGGCAAG
ATAGTCTTGTAAATGCGGGCCAAGATCTGCACACTGGTATTTCGGTTTTTGGGGCCGCGGGCGGCGACGG
GGCCCGTGCGTCCCAGCGCACATGTTCGGCGAGGCGGGGCCTGCGAGCGCGGCCACCGAGAATCGGACGG
GGGTAGTCTCAAGCTGGCCGGCCTGCTCTGGTGCCTGGCCTCGCGCCGCCGTGTATCGCCCCGCCCTGGG
CGGCAAGGCTGGCCCGGTCGGCACCAGTTGCGTGAGCGGAAAGATGGCCGCTTCCCGGCCCTGCTGCAGG
GAGCTCAAAATGGAGGACGCGGCGCTCGGGAGAGCGGGCGGGTGAGTCACCCACACAAAGGAAAAGGGCC
TTTCCGTCCTCAGCCGTCGCTTCATGTGACTCCACGGAGTACCGGGCGCCGTCCAGGCACCTCGATTAGT
TCTCGAGCTTTTGGAGTACGTCGTCTTTAGGTTGGGGGGAGGGGTTTTATGCGATGGAGTTTCCCCACAC
TGAGTGGGTGGAGACTGAAGTTAGGCCAGCTTGGCACTTGATGTAATTCTCCTTGGAATTTGCCCTTTTT
GAGTTTGGATCTTGGTTCATTCTCAAGCCTCAGACAGTGGTTCAAAGTTTTTTTCTTCCATTTCAGGTGT
CGTGACGTACGGCCACCATGACCGAGTACAAGCCCACGGTGCGCCTCGCCACCCGCGACGACGTCCCCAG
GGCCGTACGCACCCTCGCCGCCGCGTTCGCCGACTACCCCGCCACGCGCCACACCGTCGATCCGGACCGC
CACATCGAGCGGGTCACCGAGCTGCAAGAACTCTTCCTCACGCGCGTCGGGCTCGACATCGGCAAGGTGT
GGGTCGCGGACGACGGCGCCGCCGTGGCGGTCTGGACCACGCCGGAGAGCGTCGAAGCGGGGGCGGTGTT
CGCCGAGATCGGCCCGCGCATGGCCGAGTTGAGCGGTTCCCGGCTGGCCGCGCAGCAACAGATGGAAGGC
CTCCTGGCGCCGCACCGGCCCAAGGAGCCCGCGTGGTTCCTGGCCACCGTCGGAGTCTCGCCCGACCACC
AGGGCAAGGGTCTGGGCAGCGCCGTCGTGCTCCCCGGAGTGGAGGCGGCCGAGCGCGCCGGGGTGCCCGC
CTTCCTGGAGACCTCCGCGCCCCGCAACCTCCCCTTCTACGAGCGGCTCGGCTTCACCGTCACCGCCGAC
GTCGAGGTGCCCGAAGGACCGCGCACCTGGTGCATGACCCGCAAGCCCGGTGCCTGAACGCGTTAAGTCG
ACAATCAACCTCTGGATTACAAAATTTGTGAAAGATTGACTGGTATTCTTAACTATGTTGCTCCTTTTAC
GCTATGTGGATACGCTGCTTTAATGCCTTTGTATCATGCTATTGCTTCCCGTATGGCTTTCATTTTCTCC
TCCTTGTATAAATCCTGGTTGCTGTCTCTTTATGAGGAGTTGTGGCCCGTTGTCAGGCAACGTGGCGTGG
TGTGCACTGTGTTTGCTGACGCAACCCCCACTGGTTGGGGCATTGCCACCACCTGTCAGCTCCTTTCCGG
GACTTTCGCTTTCCCCCTCCCTATTGCCACGGCGGAACTCATCGCCGCCTGCCTTGCCCGCTGCTGGACA
GGGGCTCGGCTGTTGGGCACTGACAATTCCGTGGTGTTGTCGGGGAAATCATCGTCCTTTCCTTGGCTGC
TCGCCTGTGTTGCCACCTGGATTCTGCGCGGGACGTCCTTCTGCTACGTCCCTTCGGCCCTCAATCCAGC
GGACCTTCCTTCCCGCGGCCTGCTGCCGGCTCTGCGGCCTCTTCCGCGTCTTCGCCTTCGCCCTCAGACG
AGTCGGATCTCCCTTTGGGCCGCCTCCCCGCGTCGACTTTAAGACCAATGACTTACAAGGCAGCTGTAGA
TCTTAGCCACTTTTTAAAAGAAAAGGGGGGACTGGAAGGGCTAATTCACTCCCAACGAAGACAAGATCTG
CTTTTTGCTTGTACTGGGTCTCTCTGGTTAGACCAGATCTGAGCCTGGGAGCTCTCTGGCTAACTAGGGA
ACCCACTGCTTAAGCCTCAATAAAGCTTGCCTTGAGTGCTTCAAGTAGTGTGTGCCCGTCTGTTGTGTGA
CTCTGGTAACTAGAGATCCCTCAGACCCTTTTAGTCAGTGTGGAAAATCTCTAGCAGTACGTATAGTAGT
TCATGTCATCTTATTATTCAGTATTTATAACTTGCAAAGAAATGAATATCAGAGAGTGAGAGGAACTTGT
TTATTGCAGCTTATAATGGTTACAAATAAAGCAATAGCATCACAAATTTCACAAATAAAGCATTTTTTTC
ACTGCATTCTAGTTGTGGTTTGTCCAAACTCATCAATGTATCTTATCATGTCTGGCTCTAGCTATCCCGC
CCCTAACTCCGCCCATCCCGCCCCTAACTCCGCCCAGTTCCGCCCATTCTCCGCCCCATGGCTGACTAAT
TTTTTTTATTTATGCAGAGGCCGAGGCCGCCTCGGCCTCTGAGCTATTCCAGAAGTAGTGAGGAGGCTTT
TTTGGAGGCCTAGGGACGTACCCAATTCGCCCTATAGTGAGTCGTATTACGCGCGCTCACTGGCCGTCGT
TTTACAACGTCGTGACTGGGAAAACCCTGGCGTTACCCAACTTAATCGCCTTGCAGCACATCCCCCTTTC
GCCAGCTGGCGTAATAGCGAAGAGGCCCGCACCGATCGCCCTTCCCAACAGTTGCGCAGCCTGAATGGCG
AATGGG
[124 nt withheld, positions 3367-3490]
C
[91 nt withheld, positions 3492-3582]
A
[49 nt withheld, positions 3584-3632]
CCTTTGACGTTGGAGTCCACGTTCTTT
[37 nt withheld, positions 3660-3696]
ACCCTATCTCGGTCTATTCTTTTGATTTATAAGGGATTTTGCCGATTTCGGCCTATTGGTTAAAAAATGA
GCTGATTTAACAAAAATTTAACGCGAATTTTAACAAAATATTAACGCTTACAATTTAGGTGGCACTTTTC
GGGGAAATGTGCGCGGAACCCCTATTTGTTTATTTTTCTAAATACATTCAAATATGTATCCGCTCATGAG
ACAATAACCCTGATAAATGCTTCAATAATATTGAAAAAGGAAGAGTATGAGTATTCAACATTTCCGTGTC
GCCCTTATTCCCTTTTTTGCGGCATTTTGCCTTCCTGTTTTTGCTCACCCAGAAACGCTGGTGAAAGTAA
AAGATGCTGAAGATCAGTTGGGTGCACGAGTGGGTTACATCGAACTGGATCTCAACAGCGGTAAGATCCT
TGAGAGTTTTCGCCCCGAAGAACGTTTTCCAATGATGAGCACTTTTAAAGTTCTGCTATGTGGCGCGGTA
TTATCCCGTATTGACGCCGGGCAAGAGCAACTCGGTCGCCGCATACACTATTCTCAGAATGACTTGGTTG
AGTACTCACCAGTCACAGAAAAGCATCTTACGGATGGCATGACAGTAAGAGAATTATGCAGTGCTGCCAT
AACCATGAGTGATAACACTGCGGCCAACTTACTTCTGACAACGATCGGAGGACCGAAGGAGCTAACCGCT
TTTTTGCACAACATGGGGGATCATGTAACTCGCCTTGATCGTTGGGAACCGGAGCTGAATGAAGCCATAC
CAAACGACGAGCGTGACACCACGATGCCTGTAGCAATGGCAACAACGTTGCGCAAACTATTAACTGGCGA
ACTACTTACTCTAGCTTCCCGGCAACAATTAATAGACTGGATGGAGGCGGATAAAGTTGCAGGACCACTT
CTGCGCTCGGCCCTTCCGGCTGGCTGGTTTATTGCTGATAAATCTGGAGCCGGTGAGCGTGGGTCTCGCG
GTATCATTGCAGCACTGGGGCCAGATGGTAAGCCCTCCCGTATCGTAGTTATCTACACGACGGGGAGTCA
GGCAACTATGGATGAACGAAATAGACAGATCGCTGAGATAGGTGCCTCACTGATTAAGCATTGGTAACTG
TCAGACCAAGTTTACTCATATATACTTTAGATTGATTTAAAACTTCATTTTTAATTTAAAAGGATCTAGG
TGAAGATCCTTTTTGATAATCTCATGACCAAAATCCCTTAACGTGAGTTTTCGTTCCACTGAGCGTCAGA
CCCCGTAGAAAAGATCAAAGGATCTTCTTGAGATCCTTTTTTTCTGCGCGTAATCTGCTGCTTGCAAACA
AAAAAACCACCGCTACCAGCGGTGGTTTGTTTGCCGGATCAAGAGCTACCAACTCTTTTTCCGAAGGTAA
CTGGCTTCAGCAGAGCGCAGATACCAAATACTGTTCTTCTAGTGTAGCCGTAGTTAGGCCACCACTTCAA
GAACTCTGTAGCACCGCCTACATACCTCGCTCTGCTAATCCTGTTACCAGTGGCTGCTGCCAGTGGCGAT
AAGTCGTGTCTTACCGGGTTGGACTCAAGACGATAGTTACCGGATAAGGCGCAGCGGTCGGGCTGAACGG
GGGGTTCGTGCACACAGCCCAGCTTGGAGCGAACGACCTACACCGAACTGAGATACCTACAGCGTGAGCT
ATGAGAAAGCGCCACGCTTCCCGAAGGGAGAAAGGCGGACAGGTATCCGGTAAGCGGCAGGGTCGGAACA
GGAGAGCGCACGAGGGAGCTTCCAGGGGGAAACGCCTGGTATCTTTATAGTCCTGTCGGGTTTCGCCACC
TCTGACTTGAGCGTCGATTTTTGTGATGCTCGTCAGGGGGGCGGAGCCTATGGAAAAACGCCAGCAACGC
GGCCTTTTTACGGTTCCTGGCCTTTTGCTGGCCTTTTGCTCACATGTTCTTTCCTGCGTTATCCCCTGAT
TCTGTGGATAACCGTATTACCGCCTTTGAGTGAGCTGATACCGCTCGCCGCAGCCGAACGACCGAGCGCA
GCGAGTCAGTGAGCGAGGAAGCGGAAGAGCGCCCAATACGCAAACCGCCTCTCCCCGCGCGTTGGCCGAT
TCATTAATGCAGCTGGCACGACAGGTTTCCCGACTGGAAAGCGGGCAGTGAGCGCAACGCAATTAATGTG
AGTTAGCTCACTCATTAGGCACCCCAGGCTTTACACTTTATGCTTCCGGCTCGTATGTTGTGTGGAATTG
TGAGCGGATAACAATTTCACACAGGAAACAGCTATGACCATGATTACGCCAAGCGCGCAATTAACCCTCA
CTAAAGGGAACAAAAGCTGGAGCTGCAAGCTTAATGTAGTCTTATGCAATACTCTTGTAGTCTTGCAACA
TGGTAACGATGAGTTAGCAACATGCCTTACAAGGAGAGAAAAAGCACCGTGCATGCCGATTGGTGGAAGT
AAGGTGGTACGATCGTGCCTTATTAGGAAGGCAACAGACGGGTCTGACATGGATTGGACGAACCACTGAA
TTGCCGCATTGCAGAGATATTGTATTTAAGTGCCTAGCTCGATACATAAACGGGTCTCTCTGGTTAGACC
AGATCTGAGCCTGGGAGCTCTCTGGCTAACTAGGGAACCCACTGCTTAAGCCTCAATAAAGCTTGCCTTG
AGTGCTTCAAGTAGTGTGTGCCCGTCTGTTGTGTGACTCTGGTAACTAGAGATCCCTCAGACCCTTTTAG
TCAGTGTGGAAAATCTCTAGCAGTGGCGCCCGAACAGGGACTTGAAAGCGAAAGGGAAACCAGAGGAGCT
CTCTCGACGCAGGACTCGGCTTGCTGAAGCGCGCACGGCAAGAGGCGAGGGGCGGCGACTGGTGAGTACG
CCAAAAATTTTGACTAGCGGAGGCTAGAAGGAGAGAGATGGGTGCGAGAGCGTCAGTATTAAGCGGGGGA
GAATTAGATCGCGATGGGAAAAAATTCGGTTAAGGCCAGGGGGAAAGAAAAAATATAAATTAAAACATAT
AGTATGGGCAAGCAGGGAGCTAGAACGATTCGCAGTTAATCCTGGCCTGTTAGAAACATCAGAAGGCTGT
AGACAAATACTGGGACAGCTACAACCATCCCTTCAGACAGGATCAGAAGAACTTAGATCATTATATAATA
CAGTAGCAACCCTCTATTGTGTGCATCAAAGGATAGAGATAAAAGACACCAAGGAAGCTTTAGACAAGAT
AGAGGAAGAGCAAAACAAAAGTAAGACCACCGCACAGCAAGCGGCCGCTGATCTTCAGACCTGGAGGAGG
AGATATGAGGGACAATTGGAGAAGTGAATTATATAAATATAAAGTAGTAAAAATTGAACCATTAGGAGTA
GCACCCACCAAGGCAAAGAGAAGAGTGGTGCAGAGAGAAAAAAGAGCAGTGGGAATAGGAGCTTTGTTCC
TTGGGTTCTTGGGAGCAGCAGGAAGCACTATGGGCGCAGCGTCAATGACGCTGACGGTACAGGCCAGACA
ATTATTGTCTGGTATAGTGCAGCAGCAGAACAATTTGCTGAGGGCTATTGAGGCGCAACAGCATCTGTTG
CAACTCACAGTCTGGGGCATCAAGCAGCTCCAGGCAAGAATCCTGGCTGTGGAAAGATACCTAAAGGATC
AACAGCTCCTGGGGATTTGGGGTTGCTCTGGAAAACTCATTTGCACCACTGCTGTGCCTTGGAATGCTAG
TTGGAGTAATAAATCTCTGGAACAGATTTGGAATCACACGACCTGGATGGAGTGGGACAGAGAAATTAAC
AATTACACAAGCTTAATACACTCCTTAATTGAAGAATCGCAAAACCAGCAAGAAAAGAATGAACAAGAAT
TATTGGAATTAGATAAATGGGCAAGTTTGTGGAATTGGTTTAACATAACAAATTGGCTGTGGTATATAAA
ATTATTCATAATGATAGTAGGAGGCTTGGTAGGTTTAAGAATAGTTTTTGCTGTACTTTCTATAGTGAAT
AGAGTTAGGCAGGGATATTCACCATTATCGTTTCAGACCCACCTCCCAACCCCGAGGGGACCCAGAGAGG
GCCTATTTCCCATGATTCCTTCATATTTGCATATACGATACAAGGCTGTTAGAGAGATAATTAGAATTAA
TTTGACTGTAAACACAAAGATATTAGTACAAAATACGTGACGTAGAAAGTAATAATTTCTTGGGTAGTTT
GCAGTTTTAAAATTATGTTTTAAAATGGACTATCATATGCTTACCGTAACTTGAAAGTATTTCGATTTCT
TGGCTTTATATATCTTGTGGAAAGGACGAAACACCGCGACTAACCCAGCACGACGAGTTTTAGAGCTAGA
AATAGCAAGTTAAAATAAGGCTAGTCCGTTATCAACTTGAAAAAGTGGCACCGAGTCGGTGCTTTTTTAA
GCTTGGCGTAACTAGATCTTGAGACAAATGGCAGTATTCATCCACAATTTTAAAAGAAAAGGGGGGATTG
GGGGGTACAGTGCAGGGGAAAGAATAGTAGACATAATAGCAACAGACATACAAACTAAAGAATTACAAAA
ACAAATTACAAAAATTCAAAATTTTCGGGTTTATTACAGGGACAGCAGAGATCCACTTTGGCGCCGGCTC
GAGGGGG
Features (pLannotate 1.2.2; 29 found; start..end, strand, type, name):
     14..80      +  CDS            small t antigen (fragment): SV40 (simian virus 40) small t antigen
    106..317     +  promoter       EF-1α core promoter: core promoter for human elongation factor EF-1α
    318..1256    +  intron         EF-1α intron A: intron upstream of the start codon of human EF-1α
   1278..1877    +  CDS            PuroR (fragment): puromycin N-acetyltransferase; pac from Streptomyces; confers resistance to puromycin
   1893..2481    +  misc_feature   WPRE: woodchuck hepatitis virus posttranscriptional regulatory element
   2532..2551    +  misc_feature   cPPT/CTS (fragment): central polypurine tract and central termination sequence of HIV-1
   2553..2786    +  LTR            3' LTR (ΔU3): self-inactivating 3' long terminal repeat (LTR) from HIV-1
   2864..2985    +  polyA_signal   SV40 poly(A) signal: SV40 polyadenylation signal
   3025..3160    +  rep_origin     SV40 ori: SV40 origin of replication
   3181..3199    -  promoter       T7 promoter: promoter for bacteriophage T7 RNA polymerase
   3207..3362    +  CDS            lacZα (fragment): LacZα fragment of β-galactosidase; lacZ fragment
   3367..3795    +  rep_origin     f1 ori (sequence partly withheld): f1 bacteriophage origin of replication; arrow indicates direction of (+) strand synthesis
   3848..3952    +  promoter       AmpR promoter: bla
   3953..4813    +  CDS            AmpR: β-lactamase; bla; confers resistance to ampicillin, carbenicillin, and related antibiotics
   4984..5572    +  rep_origin     ori: high-copy-number ColE1/pMB1/pBR322/pUC origin of replication
   5755..5847    +  CDS            lacI (fragment): lac repressor; lacI; The lac repressor binds to the lac operator to inhibit transcription in E. coli. This inhibition can be relieved by adding lactose or isopropyl-β-D-thiogalactopyranoside (IPTG).
   5860..5881    +  protein_bind   CAP binding site: CAP binding activates transcription in the presence of cAMP. E. coli catabolite activator protein
   5896..5926    +  promoter       lac promoter: promoter for the E. coli lac operon
   5934..5950    +  protein_bind   lac operator: The lac repressor binds to the lac operator to inhibit transcription in E. coli. This inhibition can be relieved by adding lactose or isopropyl-β-D-thiogalactopyranoside (IPTG). lac repressor encoded by lacI
   5995..6013    +  promoter       T3 promoter: promoter for bacteriophage T3 RNA polymerase
   6041..6267    +  promoter       RSV promoter: Rous sarcoma virus enhancer/promoter
   6268..6448    +  LTR            5' LTR (truncated): truncated 5' long terminal repeat (LTR) from HIV-1
   6495..6620    +  misc_feature   HIV-1 Ψ: packaging signal of human immunodeficiency virus type 1
   6604..6967    +  CDS            HIV-1 gag (fragment): gag protein from human immunodeficiency virus 1; gag
   7113..7346    +  misc_feature   RRE: The Rev response element (RRE) of HIV-1 allows for Rev-dependent mRNA export from the nucleus to the cytoplasm.
   7723..7749    +  CDS            Rev (fragment): human immunodeficiency virus 1 (HIV-1) Rev protein; rev; enhances nuclear export of unspliced and incompletely spliced viral mRNAs
   7753..7993    +  promoter       U6 promoter: RNA polymerase III promoter for human U6 snRNA
   8023..8098    +  misc_RNA       gRNA scaffold: guide RNA scaffold for the Streptococcus pyogenes CRISPR/Cas9 system
   8154..8271    +  misc_feature   cPPT/CTS: central polypurine tract and central termination sequence of HIV-1
