[The description below was written by a language model from this plasmid's Addgene catalogue record and pLannotate feature annotations shown in this document.]
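Description:
FGFRL1 gRNA (BRDN0001147067) is a third-generation lentiviral guide RNA plasmid built on the lentiGuide-Puro backbone and designed to target human FGFRL1 (also known as FGFR5). The annotated 8.3 kb sequence shows a standard bacterial maintenance region with a high-copy ColE1/pUC origin, an ampicillin resistance gene with its own promoter, an f1 origin, and residual lac and T7/T3 elements from the cloning backbone. An SV40 origin and poly(A) signal lie downstream of the viral cassette.

The lentiviral transfer unit begins with an RSV promoter fused to a truncated HIV-1 5' LTR, which makes genomic RNA production Tat-independent. It is followed by the Ψ packaging signal with a partial gag sequence, the Rev response element for nuclear export of the unspliced viral RNA, and a cPPT/CTS. The unit ends in a U3-deleted, self-inactivating 3' LTR.

Two expression units sit between the LTRs. A human U6 RNA polymerase III promoter drives the FGFRL1-specific spacer joined to the Streptococcus pyogenes Cas9 guide scaffold. An EF-1α core promoter with its intron A drives puromycin N-acetyltransferase, with a WPRE to boost transcript expression, so transduced mammalian cells can be selected with puromycin.

The plasmid does not encode Cas9, so it must be paired with a separate Cas9 vector or used in cells that already express Cas9. The guide was designed against several FGFRL1 reference transcripts and belongs to a human kinome gRNA collection, which suggests use in FGFRL1 knockout or loss-of-function studies. The cloning method is not recorded.
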