Addgene plasmid #76977: FGFRL1 gRNA (BRDN0001147067)
Purpose: 3rd generation lentiviral gRNA plasmid targeting human FGFRL1
Depositing lab: John Doench & David Root. Depositing organization: Broad Institute. Publication: Optimized sgRNA design to maximize activity and minimize off-target effects of CRISPR-Cas9. Doench JG, Fusi N, Sullender M, Hegde M, Vaimberg EW, Donovan KF, Smith I, Tothova Z, Wilen C, Orchard R, Virgin HW, Listgarten J, Root DE. Nat Biotechnol. 2016 Jan 18. doi: 10.1038/nbt.3437. PubMed 26780180.
Backbone
  Vector backbone: lentiGuide-Puro
  Backbone manufacturer: Zhang Lab (Addgene plasmid # 52963)
  Vector type: Mammalian Expression, Lentiviral, CRISPR
  Selectable markers: Puromycin
Growth in bacteria
  Bacterial resistance: Ampicillin, 100 μg/mL
  Growth temperature: 37°C
  Growth strain: DH5alpha
  Copy number: High Copy
Gene/Insert
  Gene/Insert name: FGFRL1 (alt names: FGFRL1; NM_001004356.2)
  gRNA/shRNA sequence: CGACTAACCCAGCACGACGA
  Species: H. sapiens (human)
  Entrez Gene: FGFRL1 (a.k.a. FGFR-5, FGFR5, FHFR)
  Promoter: hU6
  Cloning method: Unknown
  Sequencing primers: 5′ U6-F; 3′ pS2-R
Terms and licenses: Academic/Nonprofit Terms; Industry Terms: Not Available to Industry
Depositor comments: The gRNA was designed to target the following Genbank reference sequence(s): NM_001004356.2,NM_001004358.1,NM_021923.3. Note that this plasmid does NOT contain Cas9. It should be used in conjunction with lentiCas9-Blast (Addgene #52962) or otherwise with cell lines already expressing Cas9. Browse the full kinome gRNA library at http://www.addgene.org/pooled-library/broadgpp-human-kinome/ or visit http://www.broadinstitute.org/rnai/public/ for detailed protocols and information.
How to cite: FGFRL1 gRNA (BRDN0001147067) was a gift from John Doench & David Root (Addgene plasmid # 76977 ; http://n2t.net/addgene:76977 ; RRID:Addgene_76977)
