>Addgene plasmid #76977 | FGFRL1 gRNA (BRDN0001147067) | depositor partial sequence | sequence record 144437 | Target Sequence
CGACTAACCCAGCACGACGA
