>Addgene plasmid #76977 | FGFRL1 gRNA (BRDN0001147067) | addgene partial sequence | sequence record 186875 | hU6-F
AGAAAGTAATAATTTCTTGGGTAGTTTGCAGTTTTAAAATTATGTTTTAAAATGGACTATCATATGCTTA
CCGTAACTTGAAAGTATTTCGATTTCTTGGCTTTATATATCTTGTGGAAAGGACGAAACACCGCGACTAA
CCCAGCACGACGAGTTTTAGAGCTAGAAATAGCAAGTTAAAATAAGGCTAGTCCGTTATCAACTTGAAAA
AGTGGCACCGAGTCGGTGCTTTTTTAAGCTTGGCGTAACTAGATCTTGAGACAAATGGCAGTATTCATCC
ACAATTTTAAAAGAAAAGGGGGGATTGGGGGGTACAGTGCAGGGGAAAGAATAGTAGACATAATAGCAAC
AGACATACAAACTAAAGAATTACAAAAACAAATTACAAAAATTCAAAATTTTCGGGTTTATTACAGGGAC
AGCAGAGATCCACTTTGGCGCCGGCTCGAGGGGGCCCGGGTGCAAAGATGGATAAAGTTTTAAACAGAGA
GGAATCTTTGCAGCTAATGGACCTTCTAGGTCTTGAAAGGAGTGGGAATTGGCTCCGGTGCCCGTCAGTG
GGCAGAGCGC
